Addgene plasmid #16223: Flag Snail 4SE
Depositing lab: Mien-Chie Hung. Depositing organization: University of Texas MD Anderson Cancer Center. Publication: Dual regulation of Snail by GSK-3beta-mediated phosphorylation in control of epithelial-mesenchymal transition. Zhou BP, Deng J, Xia W, Xu J, Li YM, Gunduz M, Hung MC. Nat Cell Biol. 2004 Oct . 6(10):931-40. 10.1038/ncb1173 PubMed 15448698.
Backbone
  Vector backbone: pCMV-Tag 2B
  Backbone manufacturer: Stratagene
  Backbone size w/o insert (bp): 4300
  Vector type: Mammalian Expression
  Selectable markers: Neomycin (select with G418)
Growth in bacteria
  Bacterial resistance: Kanamycin, 50 μg/mL
  Growth temperature: 37°C
  Growth strain: DH5alpha
  Copy number: High Copy
Gene/Insert
  Gene/Insert name: Snail
  Species: H. sapiens (human)
  Insert size (bp): 800
  Mutation: 4SE: S108E, S112E, S116E, S120E
  Entrez Gene: SNAI1 (a.k.a. SLUGH2, SNA, SNAH, SNAIL, SNAIL1, dJ710H13.1)
  Tag / fusion protein: Flag (N terminal on backbone)
  Cloning method: Restriction Enzyme; 5′ cloning site BamHI (not destroyed); 3′ cloning site XhoI (not destroyed)
  Sequencing primers: 5′ T3
Terms and licenses: Academic/Nonprofit Terms; Industry Terms: Not Available to Industry
Depositor comments: Also see Flag Snail WT author's map.
How to cite: Flag Snail 4SE was a gift from Mien-Chie Hung (Addgene plasmid # 16223 ; http://n2t.net/addgene:16223 ; RRID:Addgene_16223)
