[The description below was written by a language model from this plasmid's Addgene catalogue record.]
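Description:
Flag Snail 4SE is a mammalian expression plasmid built on the commercial pCMV-Tag 2B backbone (about 4.3 kb without insert), carrying a roughly 800 bp human Snail (SNAI1) coding sequence cloned between BamHI and XhoI sites, both of which remain intact. The backbone supplies an N-terminal Flag epitope, so the protein is produced as a Flag-Snail fusion that can be detected or immunoprecipitated with anti-Flag antibodies. The record does not list the promoter explicitly, although the backbone name indicates the CMV-driven design typical of this vector series. The plasmid is maintained at high copy in E. coli under kanamycin selection, and it carries a neomycin marker that allows G418 selection of transfected mammalian cells, for example to derive stable lines. No feature table accompanies the record, so the origins of replication and other backbone elements are not documented here.

The defining feature is the 4SE mutation set, in which four serines (S108, S112, S116 and S120) are replaced by glutamate. Serine-to-glutamate substitutions are commonly used to mimic constitutive phosphorylation through the introduced negative charge. Snail is a zinc-finger transcription factor that drives epithelial-mesenchymal transition, and the associated study concerns its dual regulation by GSK-3beta-mediated phosphorylation. This construct is therefore suited to testing how a phosphorylated-like state at these residues affects Snail behaviour in cells, in comparison with the wild-type Flag Snail plasmid from the same series, whose map the depositor points to for reference.
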