>Addgene plasmid #16223 | Flag Snail 4SE | addgene partial sequence | sequence record 22633 | CMV-F 5'-CGCAAATGGGCGGTAGGCGTG-3'
TCAGATCCGCTAGCGATTACGCCAAGCTCGAAATTAACCCTCACTAAAGGGAACAAAAGCTGGAGCTCCA
CCGCGGTGGCGGCCGCCACCATGGATTACAAGGATGACGACGATAAGAGCCCGGGCGGATCCCCGCGCTC
TTTCCTCGTCAGGAAGCCCTCCGACCCCAATCGGAAGCCTAACTACAGCGAGCTGCAGGACTCTAATCCA
GAGTTTACCTTCCAGCAGCCCTACGACCAGGCCCACCTGCTGGCAGCCATCCCACCTCCGGAGATCCTCA
ACCCCACCGCCTCGCTGCCAATGCTCATCTGGGACTCTGTCCTGGCGCCCCAAGCCCAGCCAATTGCCTG
GGCCTCCCTTCGGCTCCAGGAGAGTCCCAGGGTGGCAGAGCTGACCTCCCTGTCAGATGAGGACAGTGGG
AAAGGCTCCCAGCCCCCCAGCCCACCCGAACCGGCTCCTGAAAGCTTCTCCGAGACTTCAGTCGAAGAGT
TGGAGGCCGAGGCCTATGCTGCCTTCCCAGGCTTGGGCCAAGTGCCCAAGCAGCTGGCCCAGCTCTCTGA
GGCCAAGGATCTCCAGGCTCGAAAGGCCTTCAACTGCAAATACTGCAACAAGGAATACCTCAGCCTGGGT
GCCCTCAAGATGCACATCCGAAGCCACACGCTGCCCTGCGTCTGCGGAACCTGCGGGAAGGCCTTCTCTA
GGCCCTGGCTGCTACAAGGCCATGTCCGGACCCACACTGGCGAGAAGCCCTTCTCCTGTCCCCACTGCAG
CCGTGCCTTCGCTGACCGCTCCAACCTGCGGGCCCACCTCCAGACCCACTCAGATGTCAAGAAGTACCAG
TGCCAGGCGTGTGCTCGGACCTTCTCCCGAATGTCCCTGCTCCACAAGCACCAAG
